Addgene plasmid #60993: pMTB-Multibow-hC
Purpose: Part of Multibow set of constructs--each FP gene is initially not expressed and then adopts a permanent ON or OFF status upon Cre-mediated recombination. Encodes nuclear cerulean
Depositing lab: Sean Megason. Depositing organization: Harvard Medical School. Publication: Multibow: digital spectral barcodes for cell tracing. Xiong F, Obholzer ND, Noche RR, Megason SG. PLoS One. 2015 May 26;10(5):e0127822. doi: 10.1371/journal.pone.0127822. eCollection 2015. PONE-D-14-56414 PubMed 26010570.
Backbone
  Vector backbone: pMTB
  Vector type: Zebrafish
Growth in bacteria
  Bacterial resistance: Ampicillin, 100 μg/mL
  Growth temperature: 37°C
  Growth strain: Stbl3
  Copy number: Low Copy
Gene/Insert
  Gene/Insert name: Cerulean
  Species: Synthetic
  Promoter: Bactin2
  Tag / fusion protein: histone 2B tag (N terminal on insert)
  Cloning method: Gibson Cloning
  Sequencing primers: 5′ SP6; 3′ CAGCAGGACCATTTATCATGCTGCTGC
Terms and licenses: Academic/Nonprofit Terms; Industry Terms: Not Available to Industry
Depositor comments: Multibow constructs contain repetitive loxP sites that make these constructs prone to recombination. The constructs display a few issues with bacterial stability and sequencing that need to be considered when amplifying, storing and using them. First, in our hands Multibow constructs have displayed instability in E.coli cultures and had low yield in Maxi/Midi-preps. Mini-prep is recommended to harvest Multibow constructs. For transformation, we have had success with 5-alpha F'Iq cells (NEB). Second, the sequencing of Multibow constructs may run into problems of low quality/inaccurate reads. A problematic trace file does not necessarily mean the construct is wrong or the sample has mixed sequences. Third, before using the constructs harvested from mini-prep for injections, we recommend a further purification step using DNA purification kits such as MinElute PCR purification kit (Qiagen). All Multibow constructs share a backbone of pMTB vector (AMP resistance) containing the tol2 sites for transgenic insertion and the loxP recombination sites. To validate the variable region, we recommend sequencing with this specific primer: 5'-CAGCAGGACCATTTATCATGCTGCTGC-3', which recognizes the end of the variable region. The Sp6 primer may not provide enough reading length to reach the variable region.
How to cite: pMTB-Multibow-hC was a gift from Sean Megason (Addgene plasmid # 60993 ; http://n2t.net/addgene:60993 ; RRID:Addgene_60993)
