[The description below was written by a language model from this plasmid's Addgene catalogue record.]
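Description:
pMTB-Multibow-hC is a zebrafish transgenesis plasmid built on the pMTB backbone, which carries Tol2 transposon sites so that the cassette can be integrated into the genome. It is propagated in E. coli as a low-copy plasmid under ampicillin selection. The record does not name the bacterial origin of replication, and no feature table is available, so the exact arrangement of elements cannot be described beyond the catalogue fields.

The payload is the cyan fluorescent protein Cerulean with histone 2B fused at its N terminus, which targets the reporter to chromatin and gives a nuclear signal. Expression is driven by the Bactin2 (beta-actin 2) promoter, generally used for broad expression in zebrafish. The coding region sits among repeated loxP recombination sites arranged so that the fluorescent protein is initially not expressed; Cre-mediated recombination then resolves the cassette into a permanent ON or OFF state. This plasmid is one member of the Multibow set, in which each construct encodes a different fluorescent protein and switches independently. Combining several members lets each cell acquire a heritable, digital combination of colours that acts as a spectral barcode for cell and lineage tracing.

The depositor notes that the repetitive loxP sites make these constructs prone to recombination, causing instability and low yields in bacterial culture as well as poor-quality sequencing reads that do not necessarily indicate an incorrect plasmid. The insert was assembled by Gibson cloning, and the variable region that distinguishes set members is best verified by sequencing from its far end, because an SP6 read may not reach it.
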