>Addgene plasmid #60993 | pMTB-Multibow-hC | addgene partial sequence | sequence record 102813 | pMTBF2 5'-tttagggagtggtcctggtg-3'
TGTTCCTTTTTACTGAGCCCTACGACTCTGGCTGAGTGCCACACCGCCGGCAGCCGCAAAGCGGCTCAAA
CCATTGCCTTTTATGGTAATAATGAGAGAATGCAGAGGGACTTCCTTTGTCTGGCATATCTGAGGCGCGC
GCTGTCACTAGCGCCCACCAGCGGTCAGACTGTAGAATGCAGAGCAAAACAGGAAGTTGACTCCAGATGG
TCACATGCTTGCTGAAACGCCTCTCCCTGGCAGCAGTGCAATTCTAACAGTTTCCCTTTCTTTTACAGTT
CGCCATCCTAGGCCTATTTAGGTGACACTATAGAAGAGTACAAGCTACTTGTTCTTTTTGCAGGATCCGC
CACCATGACTAGCTCGAGATAACTTCGTATAGTATACCTTATACGAAGTTATCGAGCTCATAACTTCGTA
TAGGATACTTTATACGAAGTTATAACTCGAGATAACTTCGTATAGCATACATTATACGAAGTTATACCGG
CAGATCTCGCCACCATGGTGAGTGTGATTAAACCAGAGATGAAGATGAAGTACTTCATGGACGGCTCCGT
CAATGGGCATGAGTTCACAGTTGAAGGTGAAGGCACA
