>Addgene plasmid #60993 | pMTB-Multibow-hC | addgene partial sequence | sequence record 104431 | Multibow-fwd 5'-gccaccacctgttcctgtag-3'
GGAATCTAGGATAACTTCGTATGGATACTTTATACGAAGTTATTGATCAATTCACAGCCACCATGCCAGA
GCCAGCGAAGTCTGCTCCCGCCCCGAAAAAGGGCTCCAAGAAGGCGGTGACTAAGGCGCAGAAGAAAGGC
GGCAAGAAGCGCAAGCGCAGCCGCAAGGAGAGCTATTCCATCTATGTGTACAAGGTTCTGAAGCAGGTCC
ACCCTGACACCGGCATTTCGTCCAAGGCCATGGGCATCATGAATTCGTTTGTGAACGACATTTTCGAGCG
CATCGCAGGTGAGGCTTCCCGCCTGGCGCATTACAACAAGCGCTCGACCATCACCTCCAGGGAGATCCAG
ACGGCCGTGCGCCTGCTGCTGCCTGGGGAGTTGGCCAAGCACGCCGTGTCCGAGGGTACTAAGGCCATCA
CCAAGTACACCAGCGCTGGAGCGCCAGCTGGAGGTGCAGGTGCAGCAATGGTGTCTAAAGGAGAGGAACT
GTTTACCGGAGTGGTCCCAATTCTCGTGGAACTGGATGGCGATGTGAATGGACATAAATTTTCTGTGTCT
GGAGAGGGAGAGGGCGATGCCACCTACGGCAAGCTGACCCTGAAATTTATTTGCACCACCGGCAAACTGC
CAGTGCCATGGCCTACCCTGGTGACCACCCTGACCTGGGGCGTGCAATGCTTTGCCAGGTACCCAGATCA
TATGAAACAACATGATTTTTTTAAATCTGCCATGCCAGAGGGCTACGTGCAGGAGAGGACCATTTTTTTT
AAAGATGATGGCAATTACAAAACCAGGGCCGAGGTGAAATTTGAGGGCGATACCCTGGTGAATAGGATTG
AGCT
