>Addgene plasmid #60993 | pMTB-Multibow-hC | addgene partial sequence | sequence record 104433 | pBAC 5'-CGCCAGGGTTTTCCCAGTCACGAC-3'
GGCCAGTGAGCGCGCGTAATACGCCTATAGGGCGAATTGGGTACCGGCATATGGTTCTTGACAGAGGTGT
AAAAAGTACTCAAAAATTTTACTCAAGTGAAAGTACAAGTACTTAGGGAAAATTTTACTCAATTAAAAGT
AAAAGTATCTGGCTAGAATCTTACTTGAGTAAAAGTAAAAAAGTACTCCATTAAAATTGTACTTGAGTAT
TAGATCTGCATGCGTTTAAACCCGGGATTGCTATTGCTTTATTTGTAACCATTATAAGCTGCAATAAACA
AGTTAACAACAACAATTGCATTCATTTTATGTTTCAGGTTCAGGGGGAGGTGTGGGAGGTTTTTTAAAGC
AAGTAAAACCTCTACAAATGTGGTATGGCTGATTATGATCTAGAGTCGCGGCCGCTTTACTTGTACAGCT
CATCCATGCCCAGGGTAATGCCGGCGGCGGTCACAAATTCCAGCAGGACCATATGATCCCTTTTCTCATT
TGGATCTTTAGACAGTTTAGACTGGGTAGACAGGTAATGATTATCTGGCAGCAGCACTGGTCCATCGCCA
ATTGGGGTATTCTGTTGGTAATGATCGGCGAGCTGCACAGAGCCATCCTCAATATTATGCCTAATTTTAA
AATTGGCTTTAATGCCATTTTTCTGTTTATCGGCGGTAATGTACACATTATCAGAAATGGCATTGTACTC
CAGTTTGTGTCCCAGAATATTGCC
